>Addgene plasmid #19676 | pGC249 | depositor full sequence | sequence record 9308 | Author sequence
AAGCTTGCATGCCTGCAGGTCGACTCTAGACCGCGGTTTTGGCGCGGATCCACTAGTTCTAGCTTCAAAA
GCCTCATTACGCCAAGCTATCAACTTTGTATAGAAAAGTTGAACGAGAAACGTAAAATGATATAAATATC
AATATATTAAATTAGATTTTGCATAAAAAACAGACTACATAATACTGTAAAACACAACATATCCAGTCAC
TATGGTCGACCTGCAGACTGGCTGTGTATAAGGGAGCCTGACATTTATATTCCCCAGAACATCAGGTTAA
TGGCGTTTTTGATGTCATTTTCGCGGTGGCTGAGATCAGCCACTTCTTCCCCGATAACGGAGACCGGCAC
ACTGGCCATATCGGTGGTCATCATGCGCCAGCTTTCATCCCCGATATGCACCACCGGGTAAAGTTCACGG
GGGACTTTATCTGACAGCAGACGTGCACTGGCCAGGGGGATCACCATCCGTCGCCCGGGCGTGTCAATAA
TATCACTCTGTACATCCACAAACAGACGATAACGGCTCTCTCTTTTATAGGTGTAAACCTTAAACTGCAT
TTCACCAGCCCCTGTTCTCGTCGGCAAAAGAGCCGTTCATTTCAATAAACCGGGCGACCTCAGCCATCCC
TTCCTGATTTTCCGCTTTCCAGCGTTCGGCACGCAGACGACGGGCTTCATTCTGCATGGTTGTGCTTACC
GAACCGGAGATATTGACATCATATATGCCTTGAGCAACTGATAGCTGTCGCTGTCAACTGTCACTGTAAT
ACGCTGCTTCATAGCATACCTCTTTTTGACATACTTCGGGTATACATATCAGTATATATTCTTATACCGC
AAAAATCAGCGCGCAAATACGCATACTGTTATCTGGCTTTTAGTAAGCCGGATCCTCTAGATTACGCCCC
GCCCTGCCACTCATCGCAGTACTGTTGTAATTCATTAAGCATTCTGCCGACATGGAAGCCATCACAAACG
GCATGATGAACCTGAATCGCCAGCGGCATCAGCACCTTGTCGCCTTGCGTATAATATTTGCCCATGGTGA
AAACGGGGGCGAAGAAGTTGTCCATATTGGCCACGTTTAAATCAAAACTGGTGAAACTCACCCAGGGATT
GGCTGAGACGAAAAACATATTCTCAATAAACCCTTTAGGGAAATAGGCCAGGTTTTCACCGTAACACGCC
ACATCTTGCGAATATATGTGTAGAAACTGCCGGAAATCGTCGTGGTATTCACTCCAGAGCGATGAAAACG
TTTCAGTTTGCTCATGGAAAACGGTGTAACAAGGGTGAACACTATCCCATATCACCAGCTCACCGTCTTT
CATTGCCATACGGAATTCCGGATGAGCATTCATCAGGCGGGCAAGAATGTGAATAAAGGCCGGATAAAAC
TTGTGCTTATTTTTCTTTACGGTCTTTAAAAAGGCCGTAATATCCAGCTGAACGGTCTGGTTATAGGTAC
ATTGAGCAACTGACTGAAATGCCTCAAAATGTTCTTTACGATGCCATTGGGATATATCAACGGTGGTATA
TCCAGTGATTTTTTTCTCCATTTTAGCTTCCTTAGCTCCTGAAAATCTCGACGGATCCTAACTCAAAATC
CACACATTATACGAGCCGGAAGCATAAAGTGTAAAGCCTGGGGGTGCCTAATGCGGCCGCCATAGTGACT
GGATATGTTGTGTTTTACAGTATTATGTAGTCTGTTTTTTATGCAAAATCTAATTTAATATATTGATATT
TATATCATTTTACGTTTCTCGTTCAACTTTATTATACATAGTTGATAATTCACTGGGCTAGCCGCTCTGA
AGTTCCTATACTTTCTAGAGAATAGGAACTTCGGAATAGGAACTTCAAGATCCCCGGGTATGTTTCGAAT
GATACTAACATAACATAGAACATTTTCAGGAGCTCAGAAAAAATGACTGCTCCAAAGAAGAAGCGTAAGG
TACCGGCAGAAAAAATGACTGCTCCAAAGAAGAAGCGTAAGGTACCGGCAGAAAAAATGACTGCTCCAAA
GAAGAAGCGTAAGGTACCGGCAGAAAAAATGACTGCTCCAAAGAAGAAGCGTAAGGTACCGGTAGAAAAA
ATGAGTAAAGGAGAAGAACTTTTCACTGGAGTTGTCCCAATTCTTGTTGAATTAGATGGTGATGTTAATG
GGCACAAATTTTCTGTCAGTGGAGAGGGTGAAGGTGATGCAACATACGGAAAACTTACCCTTAAATTTAT
TTGCACTACTGGAAAACTACCTGTTCCATGGGTAAGTTTAAACATATATATACTAACTAACCCTGATTAT
TTAAATTTTCAGCCAACACTTGTCACTACTTTCTGTTATGGTGTTCAATGCTTCTCGAGATACCCAGATC
ATATGAAACGGCATGACTTTTTCAAGAGTGCCATGCCCGAAGGTTATGTACAGGAAAGAACTATATTTTT
CAAAGATGACGGGAACTACAAGACACGTAAGTTTAAACAGTTCGGTACTAACTAACCATACATATTTAAA
TTTTCAGGTGCTGAAGTCAAGTTTGAAGGTGATACCCTTGTTAATAGAATCGAGTTAAAAGGTATTGATT
TTAAAGAAGATGGAAACATTCTTGGACACAAATTGGAATACAACTATAACTCACACAATGTATACATCAT
GGCAGACAAACAAAAGAATGGAATCAAAGTTGTAAGTTTAAACATGATTTTACTAACTAACTAATCTGAT
TTAAATTTTCAGAACTTCAAAATTAGACACAACATTGAAGATGGAAGCGTTCAACTAGCAGACCATTATC
AACAAAATACTCCAATTGGCGATGGCCCTGTCCTTTTACCAGACAACCATTACCTGTCCACACAATCTGC
CCTTTCGAAAGATCCCAACGAAAAGAGAGACCACATGGTCCTTCTTGAGTTTGTAACAGCTGCTGGGATT
ACACATGGCATGGACGAACTATACAAAAGCCCACAAGCTTTGGAATTCGCTAGCCGGCCATACAAGTAAT
CCGGATGATCGACGCCAACGTCGTTGAATTTTCAAATTTTAAATACTGAATATTTGTTTTTTTTCCTATT
ATTTATTTATTCTCTTTGTGTTTTTTTTCTTGCTTTCTAAAAAATTAATTCAATCCAAATCTAAACATGA
GCGGTTTTTTTTCTCTTTCCGTCTCCCAATTCGTATTCCGCTCCTCTCATCTGAACACAATGTGCAAGTT
TATTTATCTTCTCGCTTTCATTTCATTAGGACGTGGGGGGAATTGGTGGAAGGGGGAAACACACAAAAGG
ATGATGGAAATGAAATAAGGACACACAATATGCAACAACATTCAATTCAGAAATATGGAGGAAGGTTTAA
AAGAAAACATAAAAATATATAGAGGAGGAAGGAAAACTAGTAAAAAATAAGCAAAGAAATTAGGCGAACG
ATGAGAATTGTCCTCGCTTGGGCCCTTTCGTCTCGCGCGTTTCGGTGATGACGGTGAAAACCTCTGACAC
ATGCAGCTCCCGGAGACGGTCACAGCTTGTCTGTAAGCGGATGCCGGGAGCAGACAAGCCCGTCAGGGCG
CGTCAGCGGGTGTTGGCGGGTGTCGGGGCTGGCTTAACTATGCGGCATCAGAGCAGATTGTACTGAGAGT
GCACCATATGCGGTGTGAAATACCGCACAGATGCGTAAGGAGAAAATACCGCATCAGGCGGCCTTAAGGG
CCTCGTGATACGCCTATTTTTATAGGTTAATGTCATGATAATAATGGTTTCTTAGACGTCAGGTGGCACT
TTTCGGGGAAATGTGCGCGGAACCCCTATTTGTTTATTTTTCTAAATACATTCAAATATGTATCCGCTCA
TGAGACAATAACCCTGATAAATGCTTCAATAATATTGAAAAAGGAAGAGTATGAGTATTCAACATTTCCG
TGTCGCCCTTATTCCCTTTTTTGCGGCATTTTGCCTTCCTGTTTTTGCTCACCCAGAAACGCTGGTGAAA
GTAAAAGATGCTGAAGATCAGTTGGGTGCACGAGTGGGTTACATCGAACTGGATCTCAACAGCGGTAAGA
TCCTTGAGAGTTTTCGCCCCGAAGAACGTTTTCCAATGATGAGCACTTTTAAAGTTCTGCTATGTGGCGC
GGTATTATCCCGTATTGACGCCGGGCAAGAGCAACTCGGTCGCCGCATACACTATTCTCAGAATGACTTG
GTTGAGTACTCACCAGTCACAGAAAAGCATCTTACGGATGGCATGACAGTAAGAGAATTATGCAGTGCTG
CCATAACCATGAGTGATAACACTGCGGCCAACTTACTTCTGACAACGATCGGAGGACCGAAGGAGCTAAC
CGCTTTTTTGCACAACATGGGGGATCATGTAACTCGCCTTGATCGTTGGGAACCGGAGCTGAATGAAGCC
ATACCAAACGACGAGCGTGACACCACGATGCCTGTAGCAATGGCAACAACGTTGCGCAAACTATTAACTG
GCGAACTACTTACTCTAGCTTCCCGGCAACAATTAATAGACTGGATGGAGGCGGATAAAGTTGCAGGACC
ACTTCTGCGCTCGGCCCTTCCGGCTGGCTGGTTTATTGCTGATAAATCTGGAGCCGGTGAGCGTGGGTCT
CGCGGTATCATTGCAGCACTGGGGCCAGATGGTAAGCCCTCCCGTATCGTAGTTATCTACACGACGGGGA
GTCAGGCAACTATGGATGAACGAAATAGACAGATCGCTGAGATAGGTGCCTCACTGATTAAGCATTGGTA
ACTGTCAGACCAAGTTTACTCATATATACTTTAGATTGATTTAAAACTTCATTTTTAATTTAAAAGGATC
TAGGTGAAGATCCTTTTTGATAATCTCATGACCAAAATCCCTTAACGTGAGTTTTCGTTCCACTGAGCGT
CAGACCCCGTAGAAAAGATCAAAGGATCTTCTTGAGATCCTTTTTTTCTGCGCGTAATCTGCTGCTTGCA
AACAAAAAAACCACCGCTACCAGCGGTGGTTTGTTTGCCGGATCAAGAGCTACCAACTCTTTTTCCGAAG
GTAACTGGCTTCAGCAGAGCGCAGATACCAAATACTGTCCTTCTAGTGTAGCCGTAGTTAGGCCACCACT
TCAAGAACTCTGTAGCACCGCCTACATACCTCGCTCTGCTAATCCTGTTACCAGTGGCTGCTGCCAGTGG
CGATAAGTCGTGTCTTACCGGGTTGGACTCAAGACGATAGTTACCGGATAAGGCGCAGCGGTCGGGCTGA
ACGGGGGGTTCGTGCACACAGCCCAGCTTGGAGCGAACGACCTACACCGAACTGAGATACCTACAGCGTG
AGCATTGAGAAAGCGCCACGCTTCCCGAAGGGAGAAAGGCGGACAGGTATCCGGTAAGCGGCAGGGTCGG
AACAGGAGAGCGCACGAGGGAGCTTCCAGGGGGAAACGCCTGGTATCTTTATAGTCCTGTCGGGTTTCGC
CACCTCTGACTTGAGCGTCGATTTTTGTGATGCTCGTCAGGGGGGCGGAGCCTATGGAAAAACGCCAGCA
ACGCGGCCTTTTTACGGTTCCTGGCCTTTTGCTGGCCTTTTGCTCACATGTTCTTTCCTGCGTTATCCCC
TGATTCTGTGGATAACCGTATTACCGCCTTTGAGTGAGCTGATACCGCTCGCCGCAGCCGAACGACCGAG
CGCAGCGAGTCAGTGAGCGAGGAAGCGGAAGAGCGCCCAATACGCAAACCGCCTCTCCCCGCGCGTTGGC
CGATTCATTAATGCAGCTGGCACGACAGGTTTCCCGACTGGAAAGCGGGCAGTGAGCGCAACGCAATTAA
TGTGAGTTAGCTCACTCATTAGGCACCCCAGGCTTTACACTTTATGCTTCCGGCTCGTATGTTGTGTGGA
ATTGTGAGCGGATAACAATTTCACACAGGAAACAGCTATGACCATGATTACGCCAAGCTGTAAGTTTAAA
CATGATCTTACTAACTAACTATTCTCATTTAAATTTTCAGAGCTTAAAAATGGCTGAAATCACTCACAAC
GATGGATACGCTAACAACTTGGAAATGAAAT
Features (pLannotate 1.2.2; 21 found; start..end, strand, type, name):
      1..30      -  misc_feature   MCS (fragment): pUC18/19 multiple cloning site
     46..62      -  misc_feature   MCS (fragment): pBluescript multiple cloning site
     91..111     +  protein_bind   attB4: mutant version of attB; core recombination site for the Gateway® BP reaction BP Clonase™
     95..214     +  protein_bind   attR1: mutant version of attR; recombination site for the Gateway® LR reaction LR Clonase™
    255..560     -  CDS            ccdB: CcdB, a bacterial toxin that poisons DNA gyrase; ccdB; Plasmids containing the ccdB gene cannot be propagated in standard E. coli strains.
    565..723     -  CDS            ccdA (fragment): CCDA_ECO57 - Also known as H, letA. Experimental evidence at protein level: Swiss-Prot protein existence level 1. Antitoxin component of a type II toxin-antitoxin (TA) system which inhibits the post-segregational killing (PSK) of plasmid-free cells, also referred to as a plasmid addiction system. Binds to and blocks the activity of CcdB; will also remove bound CcdB protein from the CcdB-GyrA complex by forming a CcdA-CcdB complex, a process termed rejuvenation. Functions as a transcriptional corepressor for the ccdAB operon, repression also requires CcdB (By similarity). From Escherichia coli
    902..1561    -  CDS            CmR: chloramphenicol acetyltransferase; cat; confers resistance to chloramphenicol
   1562..1591    -  promoter       cat promoter (fragment): promoter of the E. coli cat gene encoding chloramphenicol acetyltransferase
   1615..1645    -  promoter       lac UV5 promoter: E. coli lac promoter with an "up" mutation
   1671..1794    -  protein_bind   attR3: mutant version of attR; recombination site for the Gateway® LR reaction LR Clonase™
   1819..1866    -  protein_bind   FRT: FLP-mediated recombination occurs in the 8-bp core sequence TCTAGAAA (Turan and Bode, 2011). FLP recombinase from the Saccharomyces cerevisiae 2μ plasmid
   2104..2964    +  CDS            sg25: sg25 is a basic (constitutively fluorescent) green fluorescent protein published in 1997, derived from Aequorea victoria.
   3462..3497    +  CDS            rop (fragment): Rop protein, which maintains plasmids at low copy number; rop
   3599..3698    +  misc_feature   bom (fragment): basis of mobility region from pBR322
   3796..3900    +  promoter       AmpR promoter: bla
   3901..4761    +  CDS            AmpR: β-lactamase; bla; confers resistance to ampicillin, carbenicillin, and related antibiotics
   4932..5520    +  rep_origin     ori: high-copy-number ColE1/pMB1/pBR322/pUC origin of replication
   5703..5795    +  CDS            lacI (fragment): lac repressor; lacI; The lac repressor binds to the lac operator to inhibit transcription in E. coli. This inhibition can be relieved by adding lactose or isopropyl-β-D-thiogalactopyranoside (IPTG).
   5808..5829    +  protein_bind   CAP binding site: CAP binding activates transcription in the presence of cAMP. E. coli catabolite activator protein
   5844..5874    +  promoter       lac promoter: promoter for the E. coli lac operon
   5882..5898    +  protein_bind   lac operator: The lac repressor binds to the lac operator to inhibit transcription in E. coli. This inhibition can be relieved by adding lactose or isopropyl-β-D-thiogalactopyranoside (IPTG). lac repressor encoded by lacI
