[The description below was written by a language model from this plasmid's Addgene catalogue record and pLannotate feature annotations shown in this document.]
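Description:
pGC249 is a Gateway destination vector for Caenorhabditis elegans expression, built on the pGC231 backbone as part of a "FLP-Out" system for controlled gene expression in worms. It is a 6,051-nt high-copy plasmid carrying a ColE1/pUC-type origin and an ampicillin resistance gene in the backbone. A second marker, chloramphenicol acetyltransferase, sits inside the Gateway cassette, hence the dual ampicillin and chloramphenicol selection. The cassette also encodes the gyrase toxin CcdB (with a fragment of the antitoxin gene ccdA), so the unrecombined vector must be propagated in a ccdB-tolerant strain such as DB3.1. After an LR reaction, the toxin counterselects against non-recombinant plasmids in standard E. coli.

The cassette is named R4-R3 in the record. The automated annotation labels its left border as attB4/attR1-like and its right border as attR3, consistent with a MultiSite Gateway arrangement in which several entry fragments are assembled in order into this position. Immediately downstream lies a single FRT site, the target of the yeast 2μ FLP recombinase. It is followed by a green fluorescent protein coding region derived from Aequorea victoria, which the catalogue describes as carrying an N-terminal 4xNLS for nuclear localisation and being terminated by the let-858 3′ region. The NLS, the "iA" element in the insert name and the let-858 3′ sequence are not individually annotated in the feature table. No worm promoter is recorded in the vector. Presumably the promoter and an upstream FRT-flanked segment are supplied by the recombined entry clones, so that FLP-mediated excision would bring nuclear GFP under promoter control, but the record does not spell out this design.
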