Addgene plasmid #19676: pGC249
Depositing lab: Jane Hubbard. Depositing organization: NYU Grossman School of Medicine. Publication: A "FLP-Out" system for controlled gene expression in Caenorhabditis elegans. Voutev R, Hubbard EJ. Genetics. 2008 Sep;180(1):103-19. doi: 10.1534/genetics.108.090274. PubMed 18723890.
Backbone
  Vector backbone: pGC231
  Vector type: Worm Expression ; FLP/FRT, destination vector
Growth in bacteria
  Bacterial resistance: Chloramphenicol and Ampicillin, 25 & 100 μg/mL
  Growth temperature: 37°C
  Growth strain: DB3.1
  Copy number: High Copy
Gene/Insert
  Gene/Insert name: Gateway(R4-R3)<iA-4xNLS-GFP::let-858(3’)
  Species: C. elegans (nematode), S. cerevisiae (budding yeast); A. victoria
  Tag / fusion protein: 4xNLS (N terminal on insert)
  Cloning method: Restriction Enzyme
  Sequencing primers: 5′ M13R
Terms and licenses: Academic/Nonprofit Terms; Industry Terms: Not Available to Industry
Depositor comments: Sequence mismatches between Addgene sequence and depositor sequence do not affect function.
How to cite: pGC249 was a gift from Jane Hubbard (Addgene plasmid # 19676 ; http://n2t.net/addgene:19676 ; RRID:Addgene_19676)
