>Addgene plasmid #19676 | pGC249 | addgene partial sequence | sequence record 25501 | 19676 with GFP-R
TTCTCCTTTACTCATTTTTTCTACCGGTACCTTACGCTTCTTCTTTGGAGCAGTCATTTTTTCTGCCGGT
ACCTTACGCTTCTTCTTTGGAGCAGTCATTTTTTCTGCCGGTACCTTACGCTTCTTCTTTGGAGCAGTCA
TTTTTTCTGCCGGTACCTTACGCTTCTTCTTTGGAGCAGTCATTTTTTCTGAGCTCCTGAAAATGTTCTA
TGTTATGTTAGTATCATTCGAAACATACCCGGGGATCTTGAAGTTCCTATTCCGAAGTTCCTATTCTCTA
GAAAGTATAGGAACTTCAGAGCGGCTAGCCCAGTGAATTATCAACTATGTATAATAAAGTTGAACGAGAA
ACGTAAAATGATATAAATATCAATATATTAAATTAGATTTTGCATAAAAAACAGACTACATAATACTGTA
AAACACAACATATCCAGTCACTATGGCGGCCGCATTAGGCACCCCAGGCTTTACACTTTATGCTTCCGGC
TCGTATAATGTGTGGATTTTGAGTTAGGATCCGTCGAGATTTTCAGGAGCTAAGGAAGCTAAAATGGAGA
AAAAAATCACTGGATATACCACCGTTGATATATCCCAT
